Addgene plasmid #132071: pDONR221_SLC38A11
Purpose: Gateway entry clone with codon-optimized ORF sequence for subcloning into custom expression vectors
Depositing lab: RESOLUTE Consortium & Giulio Superti-Furga. Depositing organization: CeMM Research Center for Molecular Medicine. Publication: The RESOLUTE consortium: unlocking SLC transporters for drug discovery. Superti-Furga G, Lackner D, Wiedmer T, Ingles-Prieto A, Barbosa B, Girardi E, Goldmann U, Gurtl B, Klavins K, Klimek C, Lindinger S, Lineiro-Retes E, Muller AC, Onstein S, Redinger G, Reil D, Sedlyarov V, Wolf G, Crawford M, Everley R, ... Steppan CM. Nat Rev Drug Discov. 2020 Jul;19(7):429-430. doi: 10.1038/d41573-020-00056-6. PubMed 32265506.
Backbone
  Vector backbone: pDONR221
  Backbone manufacturer: Thermo Fisher Scientific
  Backbone size w/o insert (bp): 2550
  Vector type: Mammalian Expression
Growth in bacteria
  Bacterial resistance: Kanamycin, 50 μg/mL
  Growth temperature: 37°C
  Growth strain: Stbl3
  Copy number: High Copy
Gene/Insert
  Gene/Insert name: SLC38A11 (alt name: FLJ39822, AVT2)
  Species: H. sapiens (human)
  Insert size (bp): 1218
  Entrez Gene: SLC38A11 (a.k.a. AVT2)
  Cloning method: Gateway Cloning
  Sequencing primers: 5′ M13-fwd; 3′ M13-rev
Terms and licenses: Academic/Nonprofit Terms; Industry Terms
Depositor comments: For more information on the full Resolute plasmid collection, please see www.addgene.org/depositor-collections/re-solute/. Please provide your feedback on this plasmid to the RESOLUTE consortium by filling out their RESOLUTE repository feedback form: https://forms.office.com/Pages/ResponsePage.aspx?id=0e05yklzmkS7rjFGQL4N7z4feCLQvEJAmVcOCM_u885UN1JJRko0Ukg4TVQwNTZLOUxPQVJWT1NHUCQlQCN0PWcu
How to cite: pDONR221_SLC38A11 was a gift from RESOLUTE Consortium & Giulio Superti-Furga (Addgene plasmid # 132071 ; http://n2t.net/addgene:132071 ; RRID:Addgene_132071)
