[The description below was written by a language model from this plasmid's Addgene catalogue record and pLannotate feature annotations shown in this document.]
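Description:
pDONR221_SLC38A11 is a Gateway entry clone built on the pDONR221 backbone and carrying a codon-optimized open reading frame for human SLC38A11 (also known as AVT2 or FLJ39822), a solute carrier annotated as a putative sodium-dependent amino acid/proton antiporter. The sequenced plasmid is about 3.8 kb. It replicates in E. coli from a high-copy ColE1/pUC-type origin and is selected with kanamycin through an aminoglycoside phosphotransferase (KanR) gene.

The 1,218 bp coding sequence lies between attL1 and attL2, the recombination sites produced when an insert is captured in a donor vector. These sites allow directional, in-frame transfer of the ORF into any attR-containing destination vector by an LR Clonase reaction. Upstream of the cassette, rrnB T1 and T2 transcription terminators shield the insert from read-through transcription originating in the backbone. A T7 promoter sits just beyond attL2 and points back toward the insert. Short lacI and lacZα fragments are backbone remnants with no evident function, and M13 forward and reverse priming sites flank the cassette for sequence verification.

Although catalogued as a mammalian expression vector, the plasmid has no annotated eukaryotic promoter, polyadenylation signal, tag or reporter, so it is not an expression construct in its own right. Expression depends on moving the ORF into a destination vector that supplies those elements. It belongs to a large consortium collection of solute carrier clones and serves as a source of the SLC38A11 ORF for subcloning into custom expression vectors, supporting the study of SLC transporters as drug discovery targets.
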