Features (pLannotate 1.2.2; 10 found; start..end, strand, type, name):
    121..213     +  CDS            lacI (fragment): lac repressor; lacI; The lac repressor binds to the lac operator to inhibit transcription in E. coli. This inhibition can be relieved by adding lactose or isopropyl-β-D-thiogalactopyranoside (IPTG).
    268..295     -  terminator     rrnB T2 terminator: transcription terminator T2 from the E. coli rrnB gene
    427..470     +  terminator     rrnB T1 terminator: Escherichia coli rrnB; transcription terminator T1 from the E. coli rrnB gene
    517..553     -  CDS            lacZα (fragment): LacZα fragment of β-galactosidase; lacZ fragment
    569..668     +  protein_bind   attL1: mutant version of attL; recombination site for the Gateway® LR reaction LR Clonase™
    674..1891    +  CDS            SLC38A11: S38AB_HUMAN - Also known as AVT2. Experimental evidence at protein level: Swiss-Prot protein existence level 1. Putative sodium-dependent amino acid/proton antiporter. From Homo sapiens (Human).
   1893..1992    -  protein_bind   attL2: mutant version of attL; recombination site for the Gateway® LR reaction LR Clonase™
   2010..2028    -  promoter       T7 promoter: promoter for bacteriophage T7 RNA polymerase
   2162..2971    +  CDS            KanR: aminoglycoside phosphotransferase; aph(3')-Ia; confers resistance to kanamycin in bacteria or G418 (Geneticin®) in eukaryotes
   3118..3706    +  rep_origin     ori: high-copy-number ColE1/pMB1/pBR322/pUC origin of replication
>Addgene plasmid #132071 | pDONR221_SLC38A11 | addgene full sequence | sequence record 262939 | Addgene NGS Result
CTTTCCTGCGTTATCCCCTGATTCTGTGGATAACCGTATTACCGCCTTTGAGTGAGCTGATACCGCTCGC
CGCAGCCGAACGACCGAGCGCAGCGAGTCAGTGAGCGAGGAAGCGGAAGAGCGCCCAATACGCAAACCGC
CTCTCCCCGCGCGTTGGCCGATTCATTAATGCAGCTGGCACGACAGGTTTCCCGACTGGAAAGCGGGCAG
TGAGCGCAACGCAATTAATACGCGTACCGCTAGCCAGGAAGAGTTTGTAGAAACGCAAAAAGGCCATCCG
TCAGGATGGCCTTCTGCTTAGTTTGATGCCTGGCAGTTTATGGCGGGCGTCCTGCCCGCCACCCTCCGGG
CCGTTGCTTCACAACGTTCAAATCCGCTCCCGGCGGATTTGTCCTACTCAGGAGAGCGTTCACCGACAAA
CAACAGATAAAACGAAAGGCCCAGTCTTCCGACTGAGCCTTTCGTTTTATTTGATGCCTGGCAGTTCCCT
ACTCTCGCGTTAACGCTAGCATGGATGTTTTCCCAGTCACGACGTTGTAAAACGACGGCCAGTCTTAAGC
TCGGGCCCCAAATAATGATTTTATTTTGACTGATAGTGACCTGTTCGTTGCAACACATTGATGAGCAATG
CTTTTTTATAATGCCAACTTTGTACAAAAAAGCAGGCTCCACCATGAAGCAGGCAGGATTCCCACTGGGA
ATCCTGCTGCTGTTTTGGGTGTCTTACGTGACAGACTTCAGCCTGGTGCTGCTGATCAAGGGAGGCGCCC
TGTCCGGAACCGATACATACCAGTCTCTGGTGAACAAGACCTTCGGCTTTCCCGGCTATCTGCTGCTGAG
CGTGCTGCAGTTCCTGTACCCTTTTATCGCCATGATCAGCTATAACATCATCGCCGGCGACACCCTGTCC
AAGGTGTTTCAGAGGATCCCAGGCGTGGATCCCGAGAACGTGTTCATCGGCCGCCACTTTATCATCGGCC
TGTCTACCGTGACATTCACCCTGCCTCTGAGCCTGTACCGGAATATCGCCAAGCTGGGCAAGGTGAGCCT
GATCTCCACAGGCCTGACCACACTGATCCTGGGCATCGTGATGGCCAGAGCCATCTCTCTGGGCCCCCAC
ATCCCTAAGACCGAGGACGCCTGGGTGTTTGCCAAGCCTAACGCCATCCAGGCCGTGGGCGTGATGTCCT
TCGCCTTTATCTGTCACCACAATTCTTTCCTGGTGTATAGCTCCCTGGAGGAGCCAACCGTGGCCAAGTG
GTCCAGGCTGATCCACATGTCTATCGTGATCAGCGTGTTTATCTGCATCTTCTTTGCCACATGTGGCTAC
CTGACATTCACCGGCTTTACCCAGGGCGATCTGTTCGAGAACTATTGCCGGAATGACGATCTGGTGACAT
TCGGCAGATTTTGTTACGGCGTGACAGTGATCCTGACCTATCCAATGGAGTGCTTTGTGACCCGCGAAGT
GATCGCCAACGTGTTCTTTGGCGGCAATCTGTCTAGCGTGTTCCACATCGTGGTGACCGTGATGGTCATC
ACAGTGGCCACCCTGGTGAGCCTGCTGATCGACTGCCTGGGCATCGTGCTGGAGCTGAACGGCGTGCTGT
GCGCCACACCTCTGATCTTCATCATCCCAAGCGCCTGCTACCTGAAGCTGTCCGAGGAGCCACGGACCCA
CTCCGATAAGATCATGTCTTGCGTGATGCTGCCCATCGGCGCCGTGGTCATGGTGTTCGGCTTCGTCATG
GCCATCACAAACACCCAGGACTGCACACACGGCCAGGAGATGTTCTACTGTTTCCCTGATAACTTTTCCC
TGACAAATACCTCCGAGTCTCACGTGCAGCAGACCACACAGCTGAGCACCCTGAATATCTCCATCTTCCA
GGACCCAGCTTTCTTGTACAAAGTTGGCATTATAAGAAAGCATTGCTTATCAATTTGTTGCAACGAACAG
GTCACTATCAGTCAAAATAAAATCATTATTTGCCATCCAGCTGATATCCCCTATAGTGAGTCGTATTACA
TGGTCATAGCTGTTTCCTGGCAGCTCTGGCCCGTGTCTCAAAATCTCTGATGTTACATTGCACAAGATAA
AAATATATCATCATGAACAATAAAACTGTCTGCTTACATAAACAGTAATACAAGGGGTGTTATGAGCCAT
ATTCAACGGGAAACGTCGAGGCCGCGATTAAATTCCAACATGGATGCTGATTTATATGGGTATAAATGGG
CTCGCGATAATGTCGGGCAATCAGGTGCGACAATCTATCGCTTGTATGGGAAGCCCGATGCGCCAGAGTT
GTTTCTGAAACATGGCAAAGGTAGCGTTGCCAATGATGTTACAGATGAGATGGTCAGACTAAACTGGCTG
ACGGAATTTATGCCTCTTCCGACCATCAAGCATTTTATCCGTACTCCTGATGATGCATGGTTACTCACCA
CTGCGATCCCCGGAAAAACAGCATTCCAGGTATTAGAAGAATATCCTGATTCAGGTGAAAATATTGTTGA
TGCGCTGGCAGTGTTCCTGCGCCGGTTGCATTCGATTCCTGTTTGTAATTGTCCTTTTAACAGCGATCGC
GTATTTCGTCTCGCTCAGGCGCAATCACGAATGAATAACGGTTTGGTTGATGCGAGTGATTTTGATGACG
AGCGTAATGGCTGGCCTGTTGAACAAGTCTGGAAAGAAATGCATAAACTTTTGCCATTCTCACCGGATTC
AGTCGTCACTCATGGTGATTTCTCACTTGATAACCTTATTTTTGACGAGGGGAAATTAATAGGTTGTATT
GATGTTGGACGAGTCGGAATCGCAGACCGATACCAGGATCTTGCCATCCTATGGAACTGCCTCGGTGAGT
TTTCTCCTTCATTACAGAAACGGCTTTTTCAAAAATATGGTATTGATAATCCTGATATGAATAAATTGCA
GTTTCATTTGATGCTCGATGAGTTTTTCTAATCAGAATTGGTTAATTGGTTGTAACACTGGCAGAGCATT
ACGCTGACTTGACGGGACGGCGCAAGCTCATGACCAAAATCCCTTAACGTGAGTTACGCGTCGTTCCACT
GAGCGTCAGACCCCGTAGAAAAGATCAAAGGATCTTCTTGAGATCCTTTTTTTCTGCGCGTAATCTGCTG
CTTGCAAACAAAAAAACCACCGCTACCAGCGGTGGTTTGTTTGCCGGATCAAGAGCTACCAACTCTTTTT
CCGAAGGTAACTGGCTTCAGCAGAGCGCAGATACCAAATACTGTTCTTCTAGTGTAGCCGTAGTTAGGCC
ACCACTTCAAGAACTCTGTAGCACCGCCTACATACCTCGCTCTGCTAATCCTGTTACCAGTGGCTGCTGC
CAGTGGCGATAAGTCGTGTCTTACCGGGTTGGACTCAAGACGATAGTTACCGGATAAGGCGCAGCGGTCG
GGCTGAACGGGGGGTTCGTGCACACAGCCCAGCTTGGAGCGAACGACCTACACCGAACTGAGATACCTAC
AGCGTGAGCTATGAGAAAGCGCCACGCTTCCCGAAGGGAGAAAGGCGGACAGGTATCCGGTAAGCGGCAG
GGTCGGAACAGGAGAGCGCACGAGGGAGCTTCCAGGGGGAAACGCCTGGTATCTTTATAGTCCTGTCGGG
TTTCGCCACCTCTGACTTGAGCGTCGATTTTTGTGATGCTCGTCAGGGGGGCGGAGCCTATGGAAAAACG
CCAGCAACGCGGCCTTTTTACGGTTCCTGGCCTTTTGCTGGCCTTTTGCTCACATGTT
