>Addgene plasmid #132071 | pDONR221_SLC38A11 | depositor partial sequence | sequence record 253542 | Codon-optimized ORF of SLC38A11
ATGAAGCAGGCAGGATTCCCACTGGGAATCCTGCTGCTGTTTTGGGTGTCTTACGTGACAGACTTCAGCC
TGGTGCTGCTGATCAAGGGAGGCGCCCTGTCCGGAACCGATACATACCAGTCTCTGGTGAACAAGACCTT
CGGCTTTCCCGGCTATCTGCTGCTGAGCGTGCTGCAGTTCCTGTACCCTTTTATCGCCATGATCAGCTAT
AACATCATCGCCGGCGACACCCTGTCCAAGGTGTTTCAGAGGATCCCAGGCGTGGATCCCGAGAACGTGT
TCATCGGCCGCCACTTTATCATCGGCCTGTCTACCGTGACATTCACCCTGCCTCTGAGCCTGTACCGGAA
TATCGCCAAGCTGGGCAAGGTGAGCCTGATCTCCACAGGCCTGACCACACTGATCCTGGGCATCGTGATG
GCCAGAGCCATCTCTCTGGGCCCCCACATCCCTAAGACCGAGGACGCCTGGGTGTTTGCCAAGCCTAACG
CCATCCAGGCCGTGGGCGTGATGTCCTTCGCCTTTATCTGTCACCACAATTCTTTCCTGGTGTATAGCTC
CCTGGAGGAGCCAACCGTGGCCAAGTGGTCCAGGCTGATCCACATGTCTATCGTGATCAGCGTGTTTATC
TGCATCTTCTTTGCCACATGTGGCTACCTGACATTCACCGGCTTTACCCAGGGCGATCTGTTCGAGAACT
ATTGCCGGAATGACGATCTGGTGACATTCGGCAGATTTTGTTACGGCGTGACAGTGATCCTGACCTATCC
AATGGAGTGCTTTGTGACCCGCGAAGTGATCGCCAACGTGTTCTTTGGCGGCAATCTGTCTAGCGTGTTC
CACATCGTGGTGACCGTGATGGTCATCACAGTGGCCACCCTGGTGAGCCTGCTGATCGACTGCCTGGGCA
TCGTGCTGGAGCTGAACGGCGTGCTGTGCGCCACACCTCTGATCTTCATCATCCCAAGCGCCTGCTACCT
GAAGCTGTCCGAGGAGCCACGGACCCACTCCGATAAGATCATGTCTTGCGTGATGCTGCCCATCGGCGCC
GTGGTCATGGTGTTCGGCTTCGTCATGGCCATCACAAACACCCAGGACTGCACACACGGCCAGGAGATGT
TCTACTGTTTCCCTGATAACTTTTCCCTGACAAATACCTCCGAGTCTCACGTGCAGCAGACCACACAGCT
GAGCACCCTGAATATCTCCATCTTCCAG
